>Addgene plasmid #212733 | YIp211-ADH-CUbo-VSV | addgene full sequence | sequence record 420098 | Addgene NGS Result
TCTTCCGCTTCCTCGCTCACTGACTCGCTGCGCTCGGTCGTTCGGCTGCGGCGAGCGGTATCAGCTCACT
CAAAGGCGGTAATACGGTTATCCACAGAATCAGGGGATAACGCAGGAAAGAACATGTGAGCAAAAGGCCA
GCAAAAGGCCAGGAACCGTAAAAAGGCCGCGTTGCTGGCGTTTTTCCATAGGCTCCGCCCCCCTGACGAG
CATCACAAAAATCGACGCTCAAGTCAGAGGTGGCGAAACCCGACAGGACTATAAAGATACCAGGCGTTTC
CCCCTGGAAGCTCCCTCGTGCGCTCTCCTGTTCCGACCCTGCCGCTTACCGGATACCTGTCCGCCTTTCT
CCCTTCGGGAAGCGTGGCGCTTTCTCATAGCTCACGCTGTAGGTATCTCAGTTCGGTGTAGGTCGTTCGC
TCCAAGCTGGGCTGTGTGCACGAACCCCCCGTTCAGCCCGACCGCTGCGCCTTATCCGGTAACTATCGTC
TTGAGTCCAACCCGGTAAGACACGACTTATCGCCACTGGCAGCAGCCACTGGTAACAGGATTAGCAGAGC
GAGGTATGTAGGCGGTGCTACAGAGTTCTTGAAGTGGTGGCCTAACTACGGCTACACTAGAAGAACAGTA
TTTGGTATCTGCGCTCTGCTGAAGCCAGTTACCTTCGGAAAAAGAGTTGGTAGCTCTTGATCCGGCAAAC
AAACCACCGCTGGTAGCGGTGGTTTTTTTGTTTGCAAGCAGCAGATTACGCGCAGAAAAAAAGGATCTCA
AGAAGATCCTTTGATCTTTTCTACGGGGTCTGACGCTCAGTGGAACGAAAACTCACGTTAAGGGATTTTG
GTCATGAGATTATCAAAAAGGATCTTCACCTAGATCCTTTTAAATTAAAAATGAAGTTTTAAATCAATCT
AAAGTATATATGAGTAAACTTGGTCTGACAGTTACCAATGCTTAATCAGTGAGGCACCTATCTCAGCGAT
CTGTCTATTTCGTTCATCCATAGTTGCCTGACTCCCCGTCGTGTAGATAACTACGATACGGGAGGGCTTA
CCATCTGGCCCCAGTGCTGCAATGATACCGCGAGACCCACGCTCACCGGCTCCAGATTTATCAGCAATAA
ACCAGCCAGCCGGAAGGGCCGAGCGCAGAAGTGGTCCTGCAACTTTATCCGCCTCCATCCAGTCTATTAA
TTGTTGCCGGGAAGCTAGAGTAAGTAGTTCGCCAGTTAATAGTTTGCGCAACGTTGTTGCCATTGCTACA
GGCATCGTGGTGTCACGCTCGTCGTTTGGTATGGCTTCATTCAGCTCCGGTTCCCAACGATCAAGGCGAG
TTACATGATCCCCCATGTTGTGCAAAAAAGCGGTTAGCTCCTTCGGTCCTCCGATCGTTGTCAGAAGTAA
GTTGGCCGCAGTGTTATCACTCATGGTTATGGCAGCACTGCATAATTCTCTTACTGTCATGCCATCCGTA
AGATGCTTTTCTGTGACTGGTGAGTACTCAACCAAGTCATTCTGAGAATAGTGTATGCGGCGACCGAGTT
GCTCTTGCCCGGCGTCAATACGGGATAATACCGCGCCACATAGCAGAACTTTAAAAGTGCTCATCATTGG
AAAACGTTCTTCGGGGCGAAAACTCTCAAGGATCTTACCGCTGTTGAGATCCAGTTCGATGTAACCCACT
CGTGCACCCAACTGATCTTCAGCATCTTTTACTTTCACCAGCGTTTCTGGGTGAGCAAAAACAGGAAGGC
AAAATGCCGCAAAAAAGGGAATAAGGGCGACACGGAAATGTTGAATACTCATACTCTTCCTTTTTCAATA
TTATTGAAGCATTTATCAGGGTTATTGTCTCATGAGCGGATACATATTTGAATGTATTTAGAAAAATAAA
CAAATAGGGGTTCCGCGCACATTTCCCCGAAAAGTGCCACCTGACGTCTAAGAAACCATTATTATCATGA
CATTAACCTATAAAAATAGGCGTATCACGAGGCCAGCTTTTCAATTCATCATTTTTTTTTTATTCTTTTT
TTTGATTTCGGTTTCCTTGAAATTTTTTTGATTCGGTAATCTCCGAACAGAAGGAAGAACGAAGGAAGGA
GCACAGACTTAGATTGGTATATATACGCATATGTAGTGTTGAAGAAACATGAAATTGCCCAGTATTCTTA
ACCCAACTGCACAGAACAAAAACATGCAGGAAACGAAGATAAATCATGTCGAAAGCTACATATAAGGAAC
GTGCTGCTACTCATCCTAGTCCTGTTGCTGCCAAGCTATTTAATATCATGCACGAAAAGCAAACAAACTT
GTGTGCTTCATTGGATGTTCGTACCACCAAGGAATTACTGGAGTTAGTTGAAGCATTAGGTCCCAAAATT
TGTTTACTAAAAACACATGTGGATATCTTGACTGATTTTTCCATGGAGGGCACAGTTAAGCCGCTAAAGG
CATTATCCGCCAAGTACAATTTTTTACTCTTCGAAGACAGAAAATTTGCTGACATTGGTAATACAGTCAA
ATTGCAGTACTCTGCGGGTGTATACAGAATAGCAGAATGGGCAGACATTACGAATGCACACGGTGTGGTG
GGCCCAGGTATTGTTAGCGGTTTGAAGCAGGCGGCAGAAGAAGTAACAAAGGAACCTAGAGGCCTTTTGA
TGTTAGCAGAATTGTCATGCAAGGGCTCCCTATCTACTGGAGAATATACTAAGGGTACTGTTGACATTGC
GAAGAGCGACAAAGATTTTGTTATCGGCTTTATTGCTCAAAGAGACATGGGTGGAAGAGATGAAGGTTAC
GATTGGTTGATTATGACACCCGGTGTGGGTTTAGATGACAAGGGAGACGCATTGGGTCAACAGTATAGAA
CCGTGGATGATGTGGTCTCTACAGGATCTGACATTATTATTGTTGGAAGAGGACTATTTGCAAAGGGAAG
GGATGCTAAGGTAGAGGGTGAACGTTACAGAAAAGCAGGCTGGGAAGCATATTTGAGAAGATGCGGCCAG
CAAAACTAAAAAACTGTATTATAAGTAAATGCATGTATACTAAACTCACAAATTAGAGCTTCAATTTAAT
TATATCAGTTATTACCCGCCCTTTCGTCTCGCGCGTTTCGGTGATGACGGTGAAAACCTCTGACACATGC
AGCTCCCGGAGACGGTCACAGCTTGTCTGTAAGCGGATGCCGGGAGCAGACAAGCCCGTCAGGGCGCGTC
AGCGGGTGTTGGCGGGTGTCGGGGCTGGCTTAACTATGCGGCATCAGAGCAGATTGTACTGAGAGTGCAC
CATATGCGGTGTGAAATACCGCACAGATGCGTAAGGAGAAAATACCGCATCAGGCGCCATTCGCCATTCA
GGCTGCGCAACTGTTGGGAAGGGCGATCGGTGCGGGCCTCTTCGCTATTACGCCAGCTGGCGAAAGGGGG
ATGTGCTGCAAGGCGATTAAGTTGGGTAACGCCAGGGTTTTCCCAGTCACGACGTTGTAAAACGACGGCC
AGTGAATTCCTTTTGTTGTTTCCGGGTGTACAATATGGACTTCCTCTTTTCTGGCAACCAAACCCATACA
TCGGGATTCCTATAATACCTTCGTTGGTCTCCCTAACATGTAGGTGGCGGAGGGGAGATATACAATAGAA
CAGATACCAGACAAGACATAATGGGCTAAACAAGACTACACCAATTACACTGCCTCATTGATGGTGGTAC
ATAACGAACTAATACTGTAGCCCTAGACTTGATAGCCATCATCATATCGAAGTTTCACTACCCTTTTTCC
ATTTGCCATCTATTGAAGTAATAATAGGCGCATGCAACTTCTTTTCTTTTTTTTTCTTTTCTCTCTCCCC
CGTTGTTGTCTCACCATATCCGCAATGACAAAAAAATGATGGAAGACACTAAAGGAAAAAATTAACGACA
AAGACAGCACCAACAGATGTCGTTGTTCCAGAGCTGATGAGGGGTATCTCGAAGCACACGAAACTTTTTC
CTTCCTTCATTCACGCACACTACTCTCTAATGAGCAACGGTATACGGCCTTCCTTCCAGTTACTTGAATT
TGAAATAAAAAAAAGTTTGCTGTCTTGCTATCAAGTATAAATAGACCTGCAATTATTAATCTTTTGTTTC
CTCGTCATTGTTCTCGTTCCCTTTCTTCCTTGTTTCTTTTTCTGCACAATATTTCAAGCTATACCAAGCA
TACAATCAACTCCGGAGCATGGGTGTTCAAGTTGAAACCATCTCTCCAGGTGACGGTAGAACCTTCCCAA
AGAGAGGTCAAACCTGTGTTGTTCACTACACCGGTATGTTGGAAGACGGTAAGAAGTTCGACTCTTCTAG
AGACAGAAACAAGCCATTCAAGTTCATGTTGGGTAAGCAAGAAGTTATCAGAGGTTGGGAAGAAGGTGTT
GCTCAAATGTCTGTTGGTCAAAGAGCTAAGTTGACCATCTCTCCAGACTACGCTTACGGTGCTACCGGTC
ACCCAGGTATTATCCCACCACACGCTACCTTGGTTTTCGACGTTGAATTGTTGAAGTTGGAAGGGTCGAC
CGGTATCCCACCAGACCAACAAAGATTGATCTTCGCTGGTAAGCAATTGGAAGACGGTAGAACCTTGTCT
GACTACAACATCCAAAAGGAATCTACCTTGCACTTGGTTTTGAGATTGAGAGGTGTTTTAATTAATTATA
CTGACATAGAAATGAACAGATTGGGAAAGTAGGGCCCTAGCGGCCTGCAGCCAAGCTAATTCCGGGCGAA
TTTCTTATGATTTATGATTTTTATTATTAAATAAGTTATAAAAAAAATAAGTGTATACAAATTTTAAAGT
GACTCTTAGGTTTTAAAACGAAAATTCTTATTCTTGAGTAACTCTTTCCTGTAGGTCAGGTTGCTTTCTC
AGGTATAGCATGAGGTCGCTCTTATTGACCACACCTCTACCGGCATGCAAGCTTGGCGTAATCATGGTCA
TAGCTGTTTCCTGTGTGAAATTGTTATCCGCTCACAATTCCACACAACATACGAGCCGGAAGCATAAAGT
GTAAAGCCTGGGGTGCCTAATGAGTGAGCTAACTCACATTAATTGCGTTGCGCTCACTGCCCGCTTTCCA
GTCGGGAAACCTGTCGTGCCAGCTGCATTAATGAATCGGCCAACGCGCGGGGAGAGGCGGTTTGCGTATT
GGGCGC
Features (pLannotate 1.2.2; 16 found; start..end, strand, type, name):
    183..771     -  rep_origin     ori: high-copy-number ColE1/pMB1/pBR322/pUC origin of replication
    942..1802    -  CDS            AmpR: β-lactamase; bla; confers resistance to ampicillin, carbenicillin, and related antibiotics
   1803..1907    -  promoter       AmpR promoter: bla
   2000..2215    +  promoter       URA3 promoter: S. cerevisiae URA3
   2216..3019    +  CDS            URA3: orotidine-5'-phosphate decarboxylase, required for uracil biosynthesis; S. cerevisiae URA3; yeast auxotrophic marker, counterselectable with 5-fluoroorotic acid (5-FOA)
   3108..3143    +  CDS            rop (fragment): Rop protein, which maintains plasmids at low copy number; rop
   3245..3344    +  misc_feature   bom (fragment): basis of mobility region from pBR322
   3350..3507    -  CDS            lacZα (fragment): LacZα fragment of β-galactosidase; lacZ fragment
   3815..4211    +  promoter       ADH1 promoter: S. cerevisiae ADH1; promoter for alcohol dehydrogenase 1
   4219..4542    +  CDS            FKBP1A: FKB1A_HUMAN - Also known as FKBP1, FKBP12. Experimental evidence at protein level: Swiss-Prot protein existence level 1. Keeps in an inactive conformation TGFBR1, the TGF-beta type I serine/threonine kinase receptor, preventing TGF-beta receptor activation in absence of ligand. Recruits SMAD7 to ACVR1B which prevents the association of SMAD2 and SMAD3 with the activin receptor complex, thereby blocking the activin signal. May modulate the RYR1 calcium channel activity. PPIases accelerate the folding of proteins. It catalyzes the cis-trans isomerization of proline imidic peptide bonds in oligop
   4534..4671    +  CDS            UBIQ_LUMTE (fragment): Experimental evidence at protein level: Swiss-Prot protein existence level 1. Ubiquitin exists either covalently attached to another protein, or free (unanchored). When covalently bound, it is conjugated to target proteins via an isopeptide bond either as a monomer (monoubiquitin), a polymer linked via different Lys residues of the ubiquitin (polyubiquitin chains) or a linear polymer linked via the initiator Met of the ubiquitin (linear polyubiquitin chains). Polyubiquitin chains, when attached to a target protein, have different functions depending on the Lys residue of the ubiquitin that is
   4756..4943    +  terminator     ADH1 terminator: S. cerevisiae ADH1; transcription terminator for the S. cerevisiae alcohol dehydrogenase 1 (ADH1) gene
   4991..5007    -  protein_bind   lac operator: The lac repressor binds to the lac operator to inhibit transcription in E. coli. This inhibition can be relieved by adding lactose or isopropyl-β-D-thiogalactopyranoside (IPTG). lac repressor encoded by lacI
   5015..5045    -  promoter       lac promoter: promoter for the E. coli lac operon
   5060..5081    -  protein_bind   CAP binding site: CAP binding activates transcription in the presence of cAMP. E. coli catabolite activator protein
   5094..5186    -  CDS            lacI (fragment): lac repressor; lacI; The lac repressor binds to the lac operator to inhibit transcription in E. coli. This inhibition can be relieved by adding lactose or isopropyl-β-D-thiogalactopyranoside (IPTG).
