[The description below was written by a language model from this plasmid's Addgene catalogue record and pLannotate feature annotations shown in this document.]
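Description:
YIp211-ADH-CUbo-VSV is a yeast integrating expression plasmid of about 5.2 kb built on the YIplac211 backbone. It is designed for constitutive production of the CUbo module in budding yeast. As a YIp-type vector it has no annotated yeast replication origin or centromere, so stable maintenance in Saccharomyces cerevisiae depends on recombination into the genome. Integrants are selected through the URA3 marker, which restores uracil prototrophy and can be counterselected with 5-fluoroorotic acid. In E. coli the plasmid replicates at high copy from a ColE1/pUC-type origin and is selected with ampicillin through the β-lactamase gene. The short rop, bom, lacZα, lacI and lac promoter/operator fragments in the annotation are remnants of the cloning backbone that flank the insertion site, and they play no role in the yeast cassette.

The expression cassette lies between the S. cerevisiae ADH1 promoter and the ADH1 terminator. The annotated open reading frame begins with human FKBP12 (FKBP1A), followed directly by a partial ubiquitin sequence. This matches the mixed human and yeast species assignment in the record, and the depositor notes that CUbo is codon-optimized for budding yeast. A C-terminal VSV epitope is listed in the catalogue and would allow immunodetection. The feature table does not annotate it separately, although unannotated space remains between the ubiquitin fragment and the terminator.

The associated publication describes Ubiquiton, an inducible, linkage-specific polyubiquitylation tool, so this plasmid evidently supplies one component of that system. FKBP12 is a domain commonly used for chemically induced dimerization, but the record does not state the partner construct, the inducer or the exact role of the ubiquitin fragment. The cloning sites are also not recorded.
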