Addgene plasmid #212733: YIp211-ADH-CUbo-VSV
Purpose: Consitutive expression of CUbo-VSV in budding yeast
Depositing lab: Helle Ulrich. Depositing organization: Institut fuer Molekulare Biologie (IMB Mainz). Publication: Ubiquiton-An inducible, linkage-specific polyubiquitylation tool. Renz C, Asimaki E, Meister C, Albanese V, Petriukov K, Krapoth NC, Wegmann S, Wollscheid HP, Wong RP, Fulzele A, Chen JX, Leon S, Ulrich HD. Mol Cell. 2024 Jan 18;84(2):386-400.e11. doi: 10.1016/j.molcel.2023.11.016. Epub 2023 Dec 15. PubMed 38103558.
Backbone
  Vector backbone: YIplac211
  Vector type: Yeast Expression ; integrative vector
  Selectable markers: URA3
Growth in bacteria
  Bacterial resistance: Ampicillin, 100 μg/mL
  Growth temperature: 37°C
  Growth strain: Top10
  Copy number: High Copy
Gene/Insert
  Gene/Insert name: CUbo
  Species: H. sapiens (human), S. cerevisiae (budding yeast)
  Promoter: ADH1
  Tag / fusion protein: VSV (C terminal on insert)
  Cloning method: Restriction Enzyme; 5′ cloning site unknown (unknown if destroyed)
Terms and licenses: Academic/Nonprofit Terms; Industry Terms: Not Available to Industry
Depositor comments: pHU5298; codon-optimized CUbo for budding yeast
How to cite: YIp211-ADH-CUbo-VSV was a gift from Helle Ulrich (Addgene plasmid # 212733 ; http://n2t.net/addgene:212733 ; RRID:Addgene_212733)
